Addgene plasmid #211895: pRRL-VinculinCS-S1033D
Purpose: Vinculin conformation sensor (VinCS) with vinculin S1033 phosphomimetic point mutation (S1033D), in lentiviral expression vector.
Depositing lab: Brenton Hoffman. Depositing organization: Duke University. Publication: Coupling during collective cell migration is controlled by a vinculin mechanochemical switch. Shoyer TC, Gates EM, Cabe JI, Urs AN, Conway DE, Hoffman BD. Proc Natl Acad Sci U S A. 2023 Dec 12;120(50):e2316456120. doi: 10.1073/pnas.2316456120. Epub 2023 Dec 6. PubMed 38055737.
Backbone
  Vector backbone: pRRL
  Backbone size w/o insert (bp): 6118
  Total vector size (bp): 11483
  Vector type: Lentiviral
Growth in bacteria
  Bacterial resistance: Ampicillin, 100 μg/mL
  Growth temperature: 30°C
  Growth strain: NEB Stable
  Copy number: Unknown
Gene/Insert
  Gene/Insert name: VinculinCS-S1033D (alt name: VinCS-S1033D)
  Species: G. gallus (chicken), Synthetic
  Insert size (bp): 5365
  Mutation: mutated vinculin serine 1033 to aspartic acid (S1033D), creates phosphomimetic mutant
  Entrez Gene: VCL (a.k.a. VINC1)
  Promoter: CMV
  Cloning method: Restriction Enzyme; 5′ cloning site EcoRV (destroyed during cloning); 3′ cloning site XbaI (not destroyed)
  Sequencing primers: 5′ GGTACAGTGCAGGGGAAAG; 3′ GTTAAGAATACCAGTCAATCTTTCAC
Resource information
  A portion of this plasmid was derived from a plasmid made by: Brenton Hoffman (Addgene #200309)
Terms and licenses: Academic/Nonprofit Terms; Industry Terms: Not Available to Industry
How to cite: pRRL-VinculinCS-S1033D was a gift from Brenton Hoffman (Addgene plasmid # 211895 ; http://n2t.net/addgene:211895 ; RRID:Addgene_211895)
