[The description below was written by a language model from this plasmid's Addgene catalogue record and pLannotate feature annotations shown in this document.]
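Description:
pRRL-VinculinCS-S1033D is a third-generation-style, self-inactivating HIV-1 lentiviral transfer plasmid of about 11.5 kb, built on the pRRL backbone. It is propagated in E. coli through a high-copy ColE1/pUC origin with ampicillin selection (AmpR), and it also carries an f1 origin and an SV40 origin. The viral genome is transcribed in packaging cells from a chimeric RSV promoter fused to a truncated 5' LTR. This is followed by the Ψ packaging signal with a gag fragment, the Rev response element for Rev-dependent nuclear export, and the cPPT/CTS. A ΔU3 3' LTR removes LTR promoter activity after integration, and an SV40 poly(A) signal lies downstream of it. No mammalian selection marker is annotated.

The payload is expressed from an internal CMV enhancer/promoter and is stabilised by a downstream WPRE. It encodes the vinculin conformation sensor (VinCS), a roughly 5.4 kb synthetic fusion based on chicken vinculin. The feature table shows mTFP1 placed internally, followed by a C-terminal vinculin segment and then mVenus. The annotation tool matched that segment to the Xenopus homologue, although the record gives chicken as the source. The long region upstream of mTFP1 is unannotated and presumably holds the remaining N-terminal part of vinculin. This cyan/yellow pair brackets the vinculin tail, an arrangement consistent with a FRET readout of conformational change. The serine 1033 to aspartate substitution mimics phosphorylation at that site. According to the record, the construct is used for lentiviral delivery of the sensor to examine how the phosphomimetic state affects vinculin conformation, in work on vinculin's mechanochemical role in collective cell migration. Part of the plasmid derives from an earlier construct from the same laboratory.
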