Features (pLannotate 1.2.2; 30 found; start..end, strand, type, name):
     82..670     +  rep_origin     ori: high-copy-number ColE1/pMB1/pBR322/pUC origin of replication
    853..945     +  CDS            lacI (fragment): lac repressor; lacI; The lac repressor binds to the lac operator to inhibit transcription in E. coli. This inhibition can be relieved by adding lactose or isopropyl-β-D-thiogalactopyranoside (IPTG).
    958..979     +  protein_bind   CAP binding site: CAP binding activates transcription in the presence of cAMP. E. coli catabolite activator protein
    994..1024    +  promoter       lac promoter: promoter for the E. coli lac operon
   1028..1050    +  protein_bind   lac operator (fragment): The lac repressor binds to the lac operator to inhibit transcription in E. coli. This inhibition can be relieved by adding lactose or isopropyl-β-D-thiogalactopyranoside (IPTG). lac repressor encoded by lacI
   1093..1111    +  promoter       T3 promoter: promoter for bacteriophage T3 RNA polymerase
   1139..1365    +  promoter       RSV promoter: Rous sarcoma virus enhancer/promoter
   1366..1546    +  LTR            5' LTR (truncated): truncated 5' long terminal repeat (LTR) from HIV-1
   1593..1718    +  misc_feature   HIV-1 Ψ: packaging signal of human immunodeficiency virus type 1
   1702..2065    +  CDS            HIV-1 gag (fragment): gag protein from human immunodeficiency virus 1; gag
   2211..2444    +  misc_feature   RRE: The Rev response element (RRE) of HIV-1 allows for Rev-dependent mRNA export from the nucleus to the cytoplasm.
   2821..2921    +  CDS            Rev (fragment): human immunodeficiency virus 1 (HIV-1) Rev protein; rev; enhances nuclear export of unspliced and incompletely spliced viral mRNAs
   2940..3056    +  misc_feature   cPPT/CTS: central polypurine tract and central termination sequence of HIV-1
   3116..3495    +  enhancer       CMV enhancer: human cytomegalovirus immediate early enhancer
   3496..3699    +  promoter       CMV promoter: human cytomegalovirus (CMV) immediate early promoter
   3695..3728    +  LTR            5' LTR (truncated) (fragment): truncated 5' long terminal repeat (LTR) from HIV-1
   3744..3762    +  promoter       T7 promoter: promoter for bacteriophage T7 RNA polymerase
   6456..7163    +  CDS            mTFP1: mTFP1 is a basic (constitutively fluorescent) cyan fluorescent protein published in 2006, derived from Clavularia sp.. It has low acid sensitivity.
   7179..7721    +  CDS            vcl (fragment): VINC_XENLA - Experimental evidence at transcript level: Swiss-Prot protein existence level 2. Involved in cell adhesion. May be involved in the attachment of the actin-based microfilaments to the plasma membrane. From Xenopus laevis (African clawed frog).
   7728..8444    +  CDS            mVenus: mVenus is a basic (constitutively fluorescent) yellow fluorescent protein published in 2006, derived from Aequorea victoria. It is reported to be a rapidly-maturing monomer with moderate acid sensitivity.
   8466..9054    +  misc_feature   WPRE: woodchuck hepatitis virus posttranscriptional regulatory element
   9075..9143    +  CDS            nef (fragment): NEF_HV1Z2 - Experimental evidence at protein level: Swiss-Prot protein existence level 1. Extracellular Nef protein targets CD4(+) T-lymphocytes for apoptosis by interacting with CXCR4 surface receptors. From Human immunodeficiency virus type 1 group M subtype D (isolate Z2/CDC-Z34) (HIV-1).
   9145..9378    +  LTR            3' LTR (ΔU3): self-inactivating 3' long terminal repeat (LTR) from HIV-1
   9450..9571    +  polyA_signal   SV40 poly(A) signal: SV40 polyadenylation signal
   9611..9746    +  rep_origin     SV40 ori: SV40 origin of replication
   9767..9785    -  promoter       T7 promoter: promoter for bacteriophage T7 RNA polymerase
   9793..9948    +  CDS            lacZα (fragment): LacZα fragment of β-galactosidase; lacZ fragment
   9953..10381   +  rep_origin     f1 ori (sequence partly withheld): f1 bacteriophage origin of replication; arrow indicates direction of (+) strand synthesis
  10434..10538   +  promoter       AmpR promoter: bla
  10539..11399   +  CDS            AmpR: β-lactamase; bla; confers resistance to ampicillin, carbenicillin, and related antibiotics
>Addgene plasmid #211895 | pRRL-VinculinCS-S1033D | addgene full sequence | sequence record 419255 | Addgene NGS Result
TAATCTCATGACCAAAATCCCTTAACGTGAGTTTTCGTTCCACTGAGCGTCAGACCCCGTAGAAAAGATC
AAAGGATCTTCTTGAGATCCTTTTTTTCTGCGCGTAATCTGCTGCTTGCAAACAAAAAAACCACCGCTAC
CAGCGGTGGTTTGTTTGCCGGATCAAGAGCTACCAACTCTTTTTCCGAAGGTAACTGGCTTCAGCAGAGC
GCAGATACCAAATACTGTTCTTCTAGTGTAGCCGTAGTTAGGCCACCACTTCAAGAACTCTGTAGCACCG
CCTACATACCTCGCTCTGCTAATCCTGTTACCAGTGGCTGCTGCCAGTGGCGATAAGTCGTGTCTTACCG
GGTTGGACTCAAGACGATAGTTACCGGATAAGGCGCAGCGGTCGGGCTGAACGGGGGGTTCGTGCACACA
GCCCAGCTTGGAGCGAACGACCTACACCGAACTGAGATACCTACAGCGTGAGCTATGAGAAAGCGCCACG
CTTCCCGAAGGGAGAAAGGCGGACAGGTATCCGGTAAGCGGCAGGGTCGGAACAGGAGAGCGCACGAGGG
AGCTTCCAGGGGGAAACGCCTGGTATCTTTATAGTCCTGTCGGGTTTCGCCACCTCTGACTTGAGCGTCG
ATTTTTGTGATGCTCGTCAGGGGGGCGGAGCCTATGGAAAAACGCCAGCAACGCGGCCTTTTTACGGTTC
CTGGCCTTTTGCTGGCCTTTTGCTCACATGTTCTTTCCTGCGTTATCCCCTGATTCTGTGGATAACCGTA
TTACCGCCTTTGAGTGAGCTGATACCGCTCGCCGCAGCCGAACGACCGAGCGCAGCGAGTCAGTGAGCGA
GGAAGCGGAAGAGCGCCCAATACGCAAACCGCCTCTCCCCGCGCGTTGGCCGATTCATTAATGCAGCTGG
CACGACAGGTTTCCCGACTGGAAAGCGGGCAGTGAGCGCAACGCAATTAATGTGAGTTAGCTCACTCATT
AGGCACCCCAGGCTTTACACTTTATGCTTCCGGCTCGTATGTTGTGTGGAATTGTGAGCGGATAACAATT
TCACACAGGAAACAGCTATGACCATGATTACGCCAAGCGCGCAATTAACCCTCACTAAAGGGAACAAAAG
CTGGAGCTGCAAGCTTAATGTAGTCTTATGCAATACTCTTGTAGTCTTGCAACATGGTAACGATGAGTTA
GCAACATGCCTTACAAGGAGAGAAAAAGCACCGTGCATGCCGATTGGTGGAAGTAAGGTGGTACGATCGT
GCCTTATTAGGAAGGCAACAGACGGGTCTGACATGGATTGGACGAACCACTGAATTGCCGCATTGCAGAG
ATATTGTATTTAAGTGCCTAGCTCGATACATAAACGGGTCTCTCTGGTTAGACCAGATCTGAGCCTGGGA
GCTCTCTGGCTAACTAGGGAACCCACTGCTTAAGCCTCAATAAAGCTTGCCTTGAGTGCTTCAAGTAGTG
TGTGCCCGTCTGTTGTGTGACTCTGGTAACTAGAGATCCCTCAGACCCTTTTAGTCAGTGTGGAAAATCT
CTAGCAGTGGCGCCCGAACAGGGACTTGAAAGCGAAAGGGAAACCAGAGGAGCTCTCTCGACGCAGGACT
CGGCTTGCTGAAGCGCGCACGGCAAGAGGCGAGGGGCGGCGACTGGTGAGTACGCCAAAAATTTTGACTA
GCGGAGGCTAGAAGGAGAGAGATGGGTGCGAGAGCGTCAGTATTAAGCGGGGGAGAATTAGATCGCGATG
GGAAAAAATTCGGTTAAGGCCAGGGGGAAAGAAAAAATATAAATTAAAACATATAGTATGGGCAAGCAGG
GAGCTAGAACGATTCGCAGTTAATCCTGGCCTGTTAGAAACATCAGAAGGCTGTAGACAAATACTGGGAC
AGCTACAACCATCCCTTCAGACAGGATCAGAAGAACTTAGATCATTATATAATACAGTAGCAACCCTCTA
TTGTGTGCATCAAAGGATAGAGATAAAAGACACCAAGGAAGCTTTAGACAAGATAGAGGAAGAGCAAAAC
AAAAGTAAGACCACCGCACAGCAAGCGGCCGCTGATCTTCAGACCTGGAGGAGGAGATATGAGGGACAAT
TGGAGAAGTGAATTATATAAATATAAAGTAGTAAAAATTGAACCATTAGGAGTAGCACCCACCAAGGCAA
AGAGAAGAGTGGTGCAGAGAGAAAAAAGAGCAGTGGGAATAGGAGCTTTGTTCCTTGGGTTCTTGGGAGC
AGCAGGAAGCACTATGGGCGCAGCGTCAATGACGCTGACGGTACAGGCCAGACAATTATTGTCTGGTATA
GTGCAGCAGCAGAACAATTTGCTGAGGGCTATTGAGGCGCAACAGCATCTGTTGCAACTCACAGTCTGGG
GCATCAAGCAGCTCCAGGCAAGAATCCTGGCTGTGGAAAGATACCTAAAGGATCAACAGCTCCTGGGGAT
TTGGGGTTGCTCTGGAAAACTCATTTGCACCACTGCTGTGCCTTGGAATGCTAGTTGGAGTAATAAATCT
CTGGAACAGATTTGGAATCACACGACCTGGATGGAGTGGGACAGAGAAATTAACAATTACACAAGCTTAA
TACACTCCTTAATTGAAGAATCGCAAAACCAGCAAGAAAAGAATGAACAAGAATTATTGGAATTAGATAA
ATGGGCAAGTTTGTGGAATTGGTTTAACATAACAAATTGGCTGTGGTATATAAAATTATTCATAATGATA
GTAGGAGGCTTGGTAGGTTTAAGAATAGTTTTTGCTGTACTTTCTATAGTGAATAGAGTTAGGCAGGGAT
ATTCACCATTATCGTTTCAGACCCACCTCCCAACCCCGAGGGGACCCGACAGGCCCGAAGGAATAGAAGA
AGAAGGTGGAGAGAGAGACAGAGACAGATCCATTCGATTAGTGAACGGATCTCGACGGTATCGGTTAACT
TTTAAAAGAAAAGGGGGGATTGGGGGGTACAGTGCAGGGGAAAGAATAGTAGACATAATAGCAACAGACA
TACAAACTAAAGAATTACAAAAACAAATTACAAAATTCAAAATTTTATCGATGGATCCCCCGGGCTCGAG
TTCGAAGATCGATGTACGGGCCAGATATACGCGTTGACATTGATTATTGACTAGTTATTAATAGTAATCA
ATTACGGGGTCATTAGTTCATAGCCCATATATGGAGTTCCGCGTTACATAACTTACGGTAAATGGCCCGC
CTGGCTGACCGCCCAACGACCCCCGCCCATTGACGTCAATAATGACGTATGTTCCCATAGTAACGCCAAT
AGGGACTTTCCATTGACGTCAATGGGTGGAGTATTTACGGTAAACTGCCCACTTGGCAGTACATCAAGTG
TATCATATGCCAAGTACGCCCCCTATTGACGTCAATGACGGTAAATGGCCCGCCTGGCATTATGCCCAGT
ACATGACCTTATGGGACTTTCCTACTTGGCAGTACATCTACGTATTAGTCATCGCTATTACCATGGTGAT
GCGGTTTTGGCAGTACATCAATGGGCGTGGATAGCGGTTTGACTCACGGGGATTTCCAAGTCTCCACCCC
ATTGACGTCAATGGGAGTTTGTTTTGGCACCAAAATCAACGGGACTTTCCAAAATGTCGTAACAACTCCG
CCCCATTGACGCAAATGGGCGGTAGGCGTGTACGGTGGGAGGTCTATATAAGCAGAGCTCTCTGGCTAAC
TAGAGAACCCACTGCTTACTGGCTTATCGAAATTAATACGACTCACTATAGGGAGACCCAAGCTGGCTAG
CGTTTAAACTTAAGCTTGCCATGCCCGTCTTCCACACGCGCACCATCGAGAGCATCTTGGAGCCCGTGGC
TCAGCAGATCTCCCACCTGGTCATCATGCACGAGGAGGGGGAGGTAGACGGCAAGGCCATCCCGGACCTC
ACCGCCCCCGTGTCGGCCGTGCAGGCCGCTGTCAGCAACCTGGTGCGGGTTGGAAAAGAAACTGTGCAGA
CAACAGAAGACCAGATCTTGAAAAGGGATATGCCACCAGCATTCATCAAAGTAGAGAATGCCTGCACCAA
GCTCGTTCGAGCAGCCCAGATGCTGCAAGCAGATCCTTATTCAGTACCAGCTCGTGACTACCTAATTGAT
GGATCAAGAGGCATCCTTTCTGGAACATCAGACTTACTTCTGACATTTGATGAAGCGGAGGTCCGTAAAA
TCATCCGTGTCTGCAAAGGAATATTGGAATATCTGACTGTGGCAGAAGTAGTAGAGACTATGGAGGATTT
GGTGACATATACAAAGAATCTAGGGCCAGGAATGACAAAGATGGCGAAAATGATCGATGAGAGACAACAG
GAATTAACTCATCAGGAACATAGGGTTATGCTGGTGAACTCCATGAATACTGTGAAGGAGCTATTGCCTG
TACTTATTTCAGCTATGAAGATCTTTGTAACCACAAAAAACACTAAAAGCCAGGGAATAGAAGAGGCCTT
GAAAAATCGCAATTTCACAGTAGAGAAAATGAGTGCTGAGATAAATGAAATAATCCGTGTATTACAACTC
ACTTCCTGGGATGAAGATGCCTGGGCCAGCAAGGACACTGAAGCCATGAAAAGAGCTTTAGCCCTAATAG
ATTCAAAGATGAACCAGGCAAAAGGCTGGCTGAGAGATCCAAACGCACCTCCAGGGGATGCTGGTGAGCA
AGCAATAAGGCAGATCCTTGATGAAGCTGGAAAAGCAGGAGAATTGTGTGCAGGCAAAGAACGCAGGGAG
ATTCTGGGAACATGCAAAACTTTGGGCCAAATGACTGATCAACTTGCTGATCTCCGAGCTAGAGGACAGG
GTGCTACACCGATGGCAATGCAGAAGGCACAGCAGGTGTCACAAGGCCTGGATTTGCTCACTGCAAAAGT
GGAGAATGCAGCCCGGAAATTGGAGGCCATGACAAACTCTAAGCAGGCTATTGCAAAGAAGATTGATGCT
GCTCAGAACTGGCTTGCGGATCCCAACGGCGGAAGTGAAGGAGAAGAACACATTCGAGGAATTATGTCTG
AAGCAAGGAAAGTTGCAGAATTGTGTGAGGAGCCTAAAGAAAGAGATGATATCCTTCGCTCCTTGGGGGA
AATCTCTGCTCTGACAGCTAAGCTGTCAGATCTGCGACGACATGGGAAAGGCGACTCTCCTGAGGCCCGT
GCATTGGCCAAGCAAATAGCTACATCACTTCAGAACTTACAGTCCAAAACAAACAGAGCTGTAGCAAATA
CTAGGCCAGTTAAAGCTGCTGTCCATTTGGAGGGCAAGATTGAGCAAGCCCAGAGGTGGATAGATAATCC
TACAGTTGATGATCGGGGAGTAGGCCAGGCAGCAATTCGGGGTTTGGTTGCAGAAGGTCGTCGTCTAGCC
AATGTCATGATGGGACCTTATCGTCAGGACCTGCTTGCCAAATGTGACCGTGTAGACCAGCTGGCTGCTC
AGCTTGCTGACCTTGCAGCAAGAGGGGAAGGAGAGTCTCCTCAGGCTAGGGCAATTGCTGCTCAGCTTCA
GGACTCCCTGAAGGATCTCAAAGCACGGATGCAAGAAGCAATGACCCAGGAGGTGTCTGATGTTTTCAGT
GACACTACAACCCCTATTAAGTTGTTAGCAGTAGCAGCCACTGCTCCTTCTGATACTCCCAATAGAGAAG
AGGTGTTTGAAGAAAGAGCAGCAAATTTTGAAAACCATGCTGCTAGACTGGGAGCAACAGCAGAAAAAGC
AGCTGCAGTTGGAACTGCTAATAAAACTACTGTGGAAGGCATTCAGGCAACAGTCAAATCTGCAAGGGAG
CTTACACCACAGGTAGTATCGGCTGCTCGAATCCTCCTGAGAAATCCTGGAAATCAAGCTGCTTATGAGC
ATTTTGAGACAATGAAAAACCAATGGATTGATAATGTAGAAAAGATGACAGGGCTGGTGGATGAGGCCAT
CGATACCAAGTCTCTGTTGGATGCATCAGAAGAGGCTATTAAGAAGGATCTTGATAAATGTAAAGTTGCA
ATGGCCAATATGCAACCTCAGATGCTGGTAGCTGGAGCCACCAGCATTGCTAGACGAGCGAACCGCATCC
TGCTTGTGGCAAAACGGGAGGTTGAAAATTCAGAAGACCCTAAATTCAGGGAGGCTGTTAAAGCAGCTTC
TGATGAGCTGAGCAAAACCATATCACCGATGGTAATGGATGCTAAAGCTGTAGCAGGAAATATCTCTGAT
CCTGGTTTGCAGAAGAGTTTCTTGGATTCTGGATACAGGATTCTGGGAGCTGTGGCCAAAGTCAGAGAAG
CCTTTCAGCCTCAGGAGCCAGACTTTCCCCCTCCTCCTCCTGACCTAGAGCATCTCCATCTGACTGATGA
GCTTGCTCCTCCAAAACCACCACTTCCAGAAGGTGAGGTTCCCCCACCCAGACCACCACCCCCTGAAGAA
AAAGATGAGGTCGAGATGGTGAGCAAGGGCGAGGAGACCACAATGGGCGTAATCAAGCCCGACATGAAGA
TCAAGCTGAAGATGGAGGGCAACGTGAATGGCCACGCCTTCGTGATCGAGGGCGAGGGCGAGGGCAAGCC
CTACGACGGCACCAACACCATCAACCTGGAGGTGAAGGAGGGAGCCCCCCTGCCCTTCTCCTACGACATT
CTGACCACCGCGTTCGCCTACGGCAACAGGGCCTTCACCAAGTACCCCGACGACATCCCCAACTACTTCA
AGCAGTCCTTCCCCGAGGGCTACTCTTGGGAGCGCACCATGACCTTCGAGGACAAGGGCATCGTGAAGGT
GAAGTCCGACATCTCCATGGAGGAGGACTCCTTCATCTACGAGATACACCTCAAGGGCGAGAACTTCCCC
CCCAACGGCCCCGTGATGCAGAAGAAGACCACCGGCTGGGACGCCTCCACCGAGAGGATGTACGTGCGCG
ACGGCGTGCTGAAGGGCGACGTCAAGCACAAGCTGCTGCTGGAGGGCGGCGGCCACCACCGCGTTGACTT
CAAGACCATCTACAGGGCCAAGAAGGCGGTGAAGCTGCCCGACTATCACTTTGTGGACCACCGCATCGAG
ATCCTGAACCACGACAAGGACTACAACAAGGTGACCGTTTACGAGAGCGCCGTGGCCCGCAACTCCACCG
ACGGCATGGACGAGCTGTACAAGGCGGCCGCGGAGTTCCCAGAGCAGAAAGCAGGAGAAGCTATTAATCA
GCCCATGATGATGGCTGCTAGGCAGTTGCATGACGAGGCTCGGAAATGGTCTAGCAAGGGTAACGACATC
ATTGCTGCTGCTAAACGAATGGCGCTGCTCATGGCTGAGATGTCACGCCTGGTGCGAGGAGGCAGCGGAA
ACAAGCGTGCCCTCATCCAGTGTGCAAAAGATATTGCTAAGGCATCGGATGAAGTCACTCGATTGGCCAA
AGAGGTGGCCAAGCAATGTACTGATAAACGCATTAGAACAAACCTCTTACAGGTCTGTGAGCGAATCCCA
ACCATCAGCACGCAGCTCAAAATTCTTTCCACAGTGAAAGCTACCATGCTGGGCAGGACTAACATCAGCG
ATGAAGAATCAGAACAGGCAACTGAGATGTTGGTTCATAACGCCCAGAACCTCATGCAGGATGTGAAGGA
AACTGTGAGAGAAGCTGAAGCAGCATCCATTAAGATAAGAACAGATGCCGGATTCACTCTGCGCTGGGTC
AGAAAGACCCCATGGTATCAGGAATTCATGGTGAGCAAGGGCGAGGAGCTGTTCACCGGGGTGGTGCCCA
TCCTGGTCGAGCTGGACGGCGACGTAAACGGCCACAAGTTCAGCGTGTCCGGCGAGGGCGAGGGCGATGC
CACCTACGGCAAGCTGACCCTGAAGCTGATCTGCACCACCGGCAAGCTGCCCGTGCCCTGGCCCACCCTC
GTGACCACCCTGGGCTACGGCCTGCAGTGCTTCGCCCGCTACCCCGACCACATGAAGCAGCACGACTTCT
TCAAGTCCGCCATGCCCGAAGGCTACGTCCAGGAGCGCACCATCTTCTTCAAGGACGACGGCAACTACAA
GACCCGCGCCGAGGTGAAGTTCGAGGGCGACACCCTGGTGAACCGCATCGAGCTGAAGGGCATCGACTTC
AAGGAGGACGGCAACATCCTGGGGCACAAGCTGGAGTACAACTACAACAGCCACAACGTCTATATCACCG
CCGACAAGCAGAAGAACGGCATCAAGGCCAACTTCAAGATCCGCCACAACATCGAGGACGGCGGCGTGCA
GCTCGCCGACCACTACCAGCAGAACACCCCCATCGGCGACGGCCCCGTGCTGCTGCCCGACAACCACTAC
CTGAGCTACCAGTCCAAACTGAGCAAAGACCCCAACGAGAAGCGCGATCACATGGTCCTGCTGGAGTTCG
TGACCGCCGCCGGGATCACTCTCGGCATGGACGAGCTGTACAAGTAAATCGATTCTAGAGTCGACAATCA
ACCTCTGGATTACAAAATTTGTGAAAGATTGACTGGTATTCTTAACTATGTTGCTCCTTTTACGCTATGT
GGATACGCTGCTTTAATGCCTTTGTATCATGCTATTGCTTCCCGTATGGCTTTCATTTTCTCCTCCTTGT
ATAAATCCTGGTTGCTGTCTCTTTATGAGGAGTTGTGGCCCGTTGTCAGGCAACGTGGCGTGGTGTGCAC
TGTGTTTGCTGACGCAACCCCCACTGGTTGGGGCATTGCCACCACCTGTCAGCTCCTTTCCGGGACTTTC
GCTTTCCCCCTCCCTATTGCCACGGCGGAACTCATCGCCGCCTGCCTTGCCCGCTGCTGGACAGGGGCTC
GGCTGTTGGGCACTGACAATTCCGTGGTGTTGTCGGGGAAGCTGACGTCCTTTCCATGGCTGCTCGCCTG
TGTTGCCACCTGGATTCTGCGCGGGACGTCCTTCTGCTACGTCCCTTCGGCCCTCAATCCAGCGGACCTT
CCTTCCCGCGGCCTGCTGCCGGCTCTGCGGCCTCTTCCGCGTCTTCGCCTTCGCCCTCAGACGAGTCGGA
TCTCCCTTTGGGCCGCCTCCCCGCCTGGAATTAATTCGAGCTCGGTACCTTTAAGACCAATGACTTACAA
GGCAGCTGTAGATCTTAGCCACTTTTTAAAAGAAAAGGGGGGACTGGAAGGGCTAATTCACTCCCAACGA
AGACAAGATCTGCTTTTTGCTTGTACTGGGTCTCTCTGGTTAGACCAGATCTGAGCCTGGGAGCTCTCTG
GCTAACTAGGGAACCCACTGCTTAAGCCTCAATAAAGCTTGCCTTGAGTGCTTCAAGTAGTGTGTGCCCG
TCTGTTGTGTGACTCTGGTAACTAGAGATCCCTCAGACCCTTTTAGTCAGTGTGGAAAATCTCTAGCAGT
AGTAGTTCATGTCATCTTATTATTCAGTATTTATAACTTGCAAAGAAATGAATATCAGAGAGTGAGAGGA
ACTTGTTTATTGCAGCTTATAATGGTTACAAATAAAGCAATAGCATCACAAATTTCACAAATAAAGCATT
TTTTTCACTGCATTCTAGTTGTGGTTTGTCCAAACTCATCAATGTATCTTATCATGTCTGGCTCTAGCTA
TCCCGCCCCTAACTCCGCCCATCCCGCCCCTAACTCCGCCCAGTTCCGCCCATTCTCCGCCCCATGGCTG
ACTAATTTTTTTTATTTATGCAGAGGCCGAGGCCGCCTCGGCCTCTGAGCTATTCCAGAAGTAGTGAGGA
GGCTTTTTTGGAGGCCTAGGGACGTACCCAATTCGCCCTATAGTGAGTCGTATTACGCGCGCTCACTGGC
CGTCGTTTTACAACGTCGTGACTGGGAAAACCCTGGCGTTACCCAACTTAATCGCCTTGCAGCACATCCC
CCTTTCGCCAGCTGGCGTAATAGCGAAGAGGCCCGCACCGATCGCCCTTCCCAACAGTTGCGCAGCCTGA
ATGGCGAATGGG
[124 nt withheld, positions 9953-10076]
C
[91 nt withheld, positions 10078-10168]
A
[49 nt withheld, positions 10170-10218]
CCTTTGACGTTGGAGTCCACGTTCTTT
[37 nt withheld, positions 10246-10282]
ACCCTATCTCGGTCTATTCTTTTGATTTATAAGGGATTTTGCCGATTTCGGCCTATTGGTTAAAAAATGA
GCTGATTTAACAAAAATTTAACGCGAATTTTAACAAAATATTAACGCTTACAATTTAGGTGGCACTTTTC
GGGGAAATGTGCGCGGAACCCCTATTTGTTTATTTTTCTAAATACATTCAAATATGTATCCGCTCATGAG
ACAATAACCCTGATAAATGCTTCAATAATATTGAAAAAGGAAGAGTATGAGTATTCAACATTTCCGTGTC
GCCCTTATTCCCTTTTTTGCGGCATTTTGCCTTCCTGTTTTTGCTCACCCAGAAACGCTGGTGAAAGTAA
AAGATGCTGAAGATCAGTTGGGTGCACGAGTGGGTTACATCGAACTGGATCTCAACAGCGGTAAGATCCT
TGAGAGTTTTCGCCCCGAAGAACGTTTTCCAATGATGAGCACTTTTAAAGTTCTGCTATGTGGCGCGGTA
TTATCCCGTATTGACGCCGGGCAAGAGCAACTCGGTCGCCGCATACACTATTCTCAGAATGACTTGGTTG
AGTACTCACCAGTCACAGAAAAGCATCTTACGGATGGCATGACAGTAAGAGAATTATGCAGTGCTGCCAT
AACCATGAGTGATAACACTGCGGCCAACTTACTTCTGACAACGATCGGAGGACCGAAGGAGCTAACCGCT
TTTTTGCACAACATGGGGGATCATGTAACTCGCCTTGATCGTTGGGAACCGGAGCTGAATGAAGCCATAC
CAAACGACGAGCGTGACACCACGATGCCTGTAGCAATGGCAACAACGTTGCGCAAACTATTAACTGGCGA
ACTACTTACTCTAGCTTCCCGGCAACAATTAATAGACTGGATGGAGGCGGATAAAGTTGCAGGACCACTT
CTGCGCTCGGCCCTTCCGGCTGGCTGGTTTATTGCTGATAAATCTGGAGCCGGTGAGCGTGGGTCTCGCG
GTATCATTGCAGCACTGGGGCCAGATGGTAAGCCCTCCCGTATCGTAGTTATCTACACGACGGGGAGTCA
GGCAACTATGGATGAACGAAATAGACAGATCGCTGAGATAGGTGCCTCACTGATTAAGCATTGGTAACTG
TCAGACCAAGTTTACTCATATATACTTTAGATTGATTTAAAACTTCATTTTTAATTTAAAAGGATCTAGG
TGAAGATCCTTTTTGA
